>Addgene plasmid #220067 | iRFP713-C1-SNAP-Fis1tail | addgene full sequence | sequence record 434111 | Addgene NGS Result
TAGTTATTAATAGTAATCAATTACGGGGTCATTAGTTCATAGCCCATATATGGAGTTCCGCGTTACATAA
CTTACGGTAAATGGCCCGCCTGGCTGACCGCCCAACGACCCCCGCCCATTGACGTCAATAATGACGTATG
TTCCCATAGTAACGCCAATAGGGACTTTCCATTGACGTCAATGGGTGGAGTATTTACGGTAAACTGCCCA
CTTGGCAGTACATCAAGTGTATCATATGCCAAGTACGCCCCCTATTGACGTCAATGACGGTAAATGGCCC
GCCTGGCATTATGCCCAGTACATGACCTTATGGGACTTTCCTACTTGGCAGTACATCTACGTATTAGTCA
TCGCTATTACCATGGTGATGCGGTTTTGGCAGTACATCAATGGGCGTGGATAGCGGTTTGACTCACGGGG
ATTTCCAAGTCTCCACCCCATTGACGTCAATGGGAGTTTGTTTTGGCACCAAAATCAACGGGACTTTCCA
AAATGTCGTAACAACTCCGCCCCATTGACGCAAATGGGCGGTAGGCGTGTACGGTGGGAGGTCTATATAA
GCAGAGCTGGTTTAGTGAACCGTCAGATCCGCTAGCGCTACCGGTCGCCACCATGGCGGAAGGATCCGTC
GCCAGGCAGCCTGACCTCTTGACCTGCGACGATGAGCCGATCCATATCCCCGGTGCCATCCAACCGCATG
GACTGCTGCTCGCCCTCGCCGCCGACATGACGATCGTTGCCGGCAGCGACAACCTTCCCGAACTCACCGG
ACTGGCGATCGGCGCCCTGATCGGCCGCTCTGCGGCCGATGTCTTCGACTCGGAGACGCACAACCGTCTG
ACGATCGCCTTGGCCGAGCCCGGGGCGGCCGTCGGAGCACCGATCACTGTCGGCTTCACGATGCGAAAGG
ACGCAGGCTTCATCGGCTCCTGGCATCGCCATGATCAGCTCATCTTCCTCGAGCTCGAGCCTCCCCAGCG
GGACGTCGCCGAGCCGCAGGCGTTCTTCCGCCGCACCAACAGCGCCATCCGCCGCCTGCAGGCCGCCGAA
ACCTTGGAAAGCGCCTGCGCCGCCGCGGCGCAAGAGGTGCGGAAGATTACCGGCTTCGATCGGGTGATGA
TCTATCGCTTCGCCTCCGACTTCAGCGGCGAAGTGATCGCAGAGGATCGGTGCGCCGAGGTCGAGTCAAA
ACTAGGCCTGCACTATCCTGCCTCAACCGTGCCGGCGCAGGCCCGTCGGCTCTATACCATCAACCCGGTA
CGGATCATTCCCGATATCAATTATCGGCCGGTGCCGGTCACCCCAGACCTCAATCCGGTCACCGGGCGGC
CGATTGATCTTAGCTTCGCCATCCTGCGCAGCGTCTCGCCCGTCCATCTGGAATTCATGCGCAACATAGG
CATGCACGGCACGATGTCGATCTCGATTTTGCGCGGCGAGCGACTGTGGGGATTGATCGTTTGCCATCAC
CGAACGCCGTACTACGTCGATCTCGATGGCCGCCAAGCCTGCGAGCTAGTCGCCCAGGTTCTGGCCTGGC
AGATCGGCGTGATGGAAGAGTCCGGACTCAGATCTCGAGCTGGAGGTGCTGGTGCTATCCTATCTAGAAT
GGACAAAGATTGCGAAATGAAACGTACCACCCTGGATAGCCCGCTGGGCAAACTGGAACTGAGCGGCTGC
GAACAGGGCCTGCATGAAATTAAACTGCTGGGTAAAGGCACCAGCGCGGCCGATGCGGTTGAAGTTCCGG
CCCCGGCCGCCGTGCTGGGTGGTCCGGAACCGCTGATGCAGGCGACCGCGTGGCTGAACGCGTATTTTCA
TCAGCCGGAAGCGATTGAAGAATTTCCGGTTCCGGCGCTGCATCATCCGGTGTTTCAGCAGGAGAGCTTT
ACCCGTCAGGTGCTGTGGAAACTGCTGAAAGTGGTTAAATTTGGCGAAGTGATTAGCTATCAGCAGCTGG
CGGCCCTGGCGGGTAATCCGGCGGCCACCGCCGCCGTTAAAACCGCGCTGAGCGGTAACCCGGTGCCGAT
TCTGATTCCGTGCCATCGTGTGGTTAGCTCTAGCGGTGCGGTTGGCGGTTATGAAGGTGGTCTGGCGGTG
AAAGAGTGGCTGCTGGCCCATGAAGGTCATCGTCTGGGTAAACCGGGTCTGGGAGGTGGTAGTGCTGGTG
GTAGTGCTCAAGCTTCGAATTCTGCAGTCGACGGTACCGCGGGACTCGTGGGCATGGCCATCGTGGGAGG
CATGGCCCTGGGTGTGGCGGGACTGGCCGGACTCATCGGACTTGCTGTGTCCAAGTCCAAATCCTGAGGC
CCGGGATCCACCGGATCTAGATAACTGATCATAATCAGCCATACCACATTTGTAGAGGTTTTACTTGCTT
TAAAAAACCTCCCACACCTCCCCCTGAACCTGAAACATAAAATGAATGCAATTGTTGTTGTTAACTTGTT
TATTGCAGCTTATAATGGTTACAAATAAAGCAATAGCATCACAAATTTCACAAATAAAGCATTTTTTTCA
CTGCATTCTAGTTGTGGTTTGTCCAAACTCATCAATGTATCTTAACGCGTAAATTGTAAGCGTTAATATT
TTGTTAAAATTCGCGTTAAATTTTTGTTAAATCAGCTCATTTTTTAACCAATAGGCCGAAATCGGCAAAA
TCCCTTATAAATCAAAAGAATAGACCGAGATAGGGT
[37 nt withheld, positions 2697-2733]
AAAGAACGTGGACTCCAACGTCAAAGG
[49 nt withheld, positions 2761-2809]
T
[91 nt withheld, positions 2811-2901]
G
[124 nt withheld, positions 2903-3026]
CAGGTGGCACTTTTCGGGGAAATGTGCGCGGAACCCCTATTTGTTTATTTTTCTAAATACATTCAAATAT
GTATCCGCTCATGAGACAATAACCCTGATAAATGCTTCAATAATATTGAAAAAGGAAGAGTCCTGAGGCG
GAAAGAACCAGCTGTGGAATGTGTGTCAGTTAGGGTGTGGAAAGTCCCCAGGCTCCCCAGCAGGCAGAAG
TATGCAAAGCATGCATCTCAATTAGTCAGCAACCAGGTGTGGAAAGTCCCCAGGCTCCCCAGCAGGCAGA
AGTATGCAAAGCATGCATCTCAATTAGTCAGCAACCATAGTCCCGCCCCTAACTCCGCCCATCCCGCCCC
TAACTCCGCCCAGTTCCGCCCATTCTCCGCCCCATGGCTGACTAATTTTTTTTATTTATGCAGAGGCCGA
GGCCGCCTCGGCCTCTGAGCTATTCCAGAAGTAGTGAGGAGGCTTTTTTGGAGGCCTAGGCTTTTGCAAA
GATCGATCAAGAGACAGGATGAGGATCGTTTCGCATGATTGAACAAGATGGATTGCACGCAGGTTCTCCG
GCCGCTTGGGTGGAGAGGCTATTCGGCTATGACTGGGCACAACAGACAATCGGCTGCTCTGATGCCGCCG
TGTTCCGGCTGTCAGCGCAGGGGCGCCCGGTTCTTTTTGTCAAGACCGACCTGTCCGGTGCCCTGAATGA
ACTGCAAGACGAGGCAGCGCGGCTATCGTGGCTGGCCACGACGGGCGTTCCTTGCGCAGCTGTGCTCGAC
GTTGTCACTGAAGCGGGAAGGGACTGGCTGCTATTGGGCGAAGTGCCGGGGCAGGATCTCCTGTCATCTC
ACCTTGCTCCTGCCGAGAAAGTATCCATCATGGCTGATGCAATGCGGCGGCTGCATACGCTTGATCCGGC
TACCTGCCCATTCGACCACCAAGCGAAACATCGCATCGAGCGAGCACGTACTCGGATGGAAGCCGGTCTT
GTCGATCAGGATGATCTGGACGAAGAGCATCAGGGGCTCGCGCCAGCCGAACTGTTCGCCAGGCTCAAGG
CGAGCATGCCCGACGGCGAGGATCTCGTCGTGACCCATGGCGATGCCTGCTTGCCGAATATCATGGTGGA
AAATGGCCGCTTTTCTGGATTCATCGACTGTGGCCGGCTGGGTGTGGCGGACCGCTATCAGGACATAGCG
TTGGCTACCCGTGATATTGCTGAAGAGCTTGGCGGCGAATGGGCTGACCGCTTCCTCGTGCTTTACGGTA
TCGCCGCTCCCGATTCGCAGCGCATCGCCTTCTATCGCCTTCTTGACGAGTTCTTCTGAGCGGGACTCTG
GGGTTCGAAATGACCGACCAAGCGACGCCCAACCTGCCATCACGAGATTTCGATTCCACCGCCGCCTTCT
ATGAAAGGTTGGGCTTCGGAATCGTTTTCCGGGACGCCGGCTGGATGATCCTCCAGCGCGGGGATCTCAT
GCTGGAGTTCTTCGCCCACCCTAGGGGGAGGCTAACTGAAACACGGAAGGAGACAATACCGGAAGGAACC
CGCGCTATGACGGCAATAAAAAGACAGAATAAAACGCACGGTGTTGGGTCGTTTGTTCATAAACGCGGGG
TTCGGTCCCAGGGCTGGCACTCTGTCGATACCCCACCGAGACCCCATTGGGGCCAATACGCCCGCGTTTC
TTCCTTTTCCCCACCCCACCCCCCAAGTTCGGGTGAAGGCCCAGGGCTCGCAGCCAACGTCGGGGCGGCA
GGCCCTGCCATAGCCTCAGGTTACTCATATATACTTTAGATTGATTTAAAACTTCATTTTTAATTTAAAA
GGATCTAGGTGAAGATCCTTTTTGATAATCTCATGACCAAAATCCCTTAACGTGAGTTTTCGTTCCACTG
AGCGTCAGACCCCGTAGAAAAGATCAAAGGATCTTCTTGAGATCCTTTTTTTCTGCGCGTAATCTGCTGC
TTGCAAACAAAAAAACCACCGCTACCAGCGGTGGTTTGTTTGCCGGATCAAGAGCTACCAACTCTTTTTC
CGAAGGTAACTGGCTTCAGCAGAGCGCAGATACCAAATACTGTTCTTCTAGTGTAGCCGTAGTTAGGCCA
CCACTTCAAGAACTCTGTAGCACCGCCTACATACCTCGCTCTGCTAATCCTGTTACCAGTGGCTGCTGCC
AGTGGCGATAAGTCGTGTCTTACCGGGTTGGACTCAAGACGATAGTTACCGGATAAGGCGCAGCGGTCGG
GCTGAACGGGGGGTTCGTGCACACAGCCCAGCTTGGAGCGAACGACCTACACCGAACTGAGATACCTACA
GCGTGAGCTATGAGAAAGCGCCACGCTTCCCGAAGGGAGAAAGGCGGACAGGTATCCGGTAAGCGGCAGG
GTCGGAACAGGAGAGCGCACGAGGGAGCTTCCAGGGGGAAACGCCTGGTATCTTTATAGTCCTGTCGGGT
TTCGCCACCTCTGACTTGAGCGTCGATTTTTGTGATGCTCGTCAGGGGGGCGGAGCCTATGGAAAAACGC
CAGCAACGCGGCCTTTTTACGGTTCCTGGCCTTTTGCTGGCCTTTTGCTCACATGTTCTTTCCTGCGTTA
TCCCCTGATTCTGTGGATAACCGTATTACCGCCATGCAT
Features (pLannotate 1.2.2; 18 found; start..end, strand, type, name):
     61..364     +  enhancer       CMV enhancer: human cytomegalovirus immediate early enhancer
    365..568     +  promoter       CMV promoter: human cytomegalovirus (CMV) immediate early promoter
    613..1560    +  CDS            iRFP713: iRFP713 is a basic (constitutively fluorescent) near ir fluorescent protein published in 2011, derived from Rhodopseudomonas palustris. It has low acid sensitivity. It requires the cofactor biliverdin for fluorescence.
   1561..1581    +  misc_feature   MCS (fragment): multiple cloning site
   1609..2154    +  CDS            SNAP-tag®: human O6-alkylguanine-DNA-alkyltransferase variant that forms covalent bonds with benzylguanine derivatives optimized for bacterial expression
   2176..2213    +  misc_feature   MCS (fragment): multiple cloning site
   2212..2304    +  CDS            FIS1 (fragment): FIS1_HUMAN - Also known as TTC11. Experimental evidence at protein level: Swiss-Prot protein existence level 1. Involved in the fragmentation of the mitochondrial network and its perinuclear clustering. Plays a minor role in the recruitment and association of the fission mediator dynamin-related protein 1 (DNM1L) to the mitochondrial surface and mitochondrial fission. Can induce cytochrome c release from the mitochondrion to the cytosol, ultimately leading to apoptosis. Also mediates peroxisomal fission. From Homo sapiens (Human).
   2308..2324    +  misc_feature   MCS (fragment): multiple cloning site
   2336..2420    +  CDS            large T antigen (fragment): large T antigen from SV40 (simian virus 40)
   2443..2564    +  polyA_signal   SV40 poly(A) signal: SV40 polyadenylation signal
   2598..3026    -  rep_origin     f1 ori (sequence partly withheld): f1 bacteriophage origin of replication; arrow indicates direction of (+) strand synthesis
   3053..3157    +  promoter       AmpR promoter: bla
   3159..3516    +  promoter       SV40 promoter: SV40 enhancer and early promoter
   3551..4345    +  CDS            NeoR/KanR: aminoglycoside phosphotransferase from Tn5; aph(3')-II (or nptII); confers resistance to neomycin, kanamycin, and G418 (Geneticin®)
   4366..4518    +  CDS            ble (fragment): BLE_KLEPN - Experimental evidence at protein level: Swiss-Prot protein existence level 1. Binding protein with a strong affinity to the bleomycin family of antibiotics. Binds to CL990; an antimitotic-antibiotic compound. From Klebsiella pneumoniae.
   4577..4624    +  polyA_signal   HSV TK poly(A) signal: herpes simplex virus thymidine kinase polyadenylation signal (Cole and Stacy, 1985)
   4715..4731    -  polyA_signal   bGH poly(A) signal (fragment): bovine growth hormone polyadenylation signal
   4953..5541    +  rep_origin     ori: high-copy-number ColE1/pMB1/pBR322/pUC origin of replication
