[The description below was written by a language model from this plasmid's Addgene catalogue record and pLannotate feature annotations shown in this document.]
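Description:
iRFP713-C1-SNAP-Fis1tail is a mammalian expression plasmid of about 5.7 kb built on the piRFP-C1 backbone, a C1-style vector in which the fluorescent protein sits upstream of the cloning site so that inserts are fused to its C-terminus. It is propagated in E. coli as a high-copy plasmid from a ColE1/pUC-type origin and selected with kanamycin. The NeoR/KanR gene (aminoglycoside phosphotransferase from Tn5) is preceded by both a bacterial bla promoter and the SV40 enhancer/early promoter and followed by the HSV TK polyadenylation signal, so the same marker can also confer G418 resistance in mammalian cells. An f1 origin is present as well. The short ble, SV40 large T antigen and bGH poly(A) hits in the feature table are partial matches that appear to be backbone remnants rather than functional elements.

The payload is a single open reading frame driven by the human CMV immediate-early enhancer and promoter and terminated by the SV40 poly(A) signal. It encodes iRFP713, a near-infrared fluorescent protein derived from Rhodopseudomonas palustris that requires biliverdin as a cofactor. This is joined through residual multiple-cloning-site sequence to SNAP-tag, an O6-alkylguanine-DNA-alkyltransferase variant that reacts covalently with benzylguanine derivatives, and then to a short fragment of human FIS1. The insert was assembled by Gibson cloning. As the construct name indicates, the FIS1 fragment is the protein's tail, which serves to target the fusion to mitochondria.

According to the record, the plasmid provides the mitochondria-targeted component of a reversible dimerization system, with iRFP713 allowing it to be visualised in the far-red channel. The dimerizer compound and the partner construct are not stated.
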