Addgene plasmid #220067: iRFP713-C1-SNAP-Fis1tail
Purpose: allows for a reversible dimerization system to be targeted at the mitochondria with an iRFP fluorophore
Depositing lab: Gerry Hammond. Depositing organization: University of Pittsburgh (University, School of Medicine, and Cancer Institute). Publication: OSBP is a Major Determinant of Golgi Phosphatidylinositol 4-Phosphate Homeostasis. Doyle CP, Timple L, Hammond GRV. Contact (Thousand Oaks). 2024 Feb 22;7:25152564241232196. doi: 10.1177/25152564241232196. eCollection 2024 Jan-Dec. PubMed 38405037.
Backbone
  Vector backbone: piRFP-C1
  Vector type: Mammalian Expression
Growth in bacteria
  Bacterial resistance: Kanamycin, 50 μg/mL
  Growth temperature: 37°C
  Growth strain: DH5alpha
  Copy number: High Copy
Gene/Insert
  Gene/Insert name: SNAP-Fis1tail
  Species: H. sapiens (human)
  Cloning method: Gibson Cloning
Terms and licenses: Academic/Nonprofit Terms; Industry Terms: Not Available to Industry
How to cite: iRFP713-C1-SNAP-Fis1tail was a gift from Gerry Hammond (Addgene plasmid # 220067 ; http://n2t.net/addgene:220067 ; RRID:Addgene_220067)
